Addgene plasmid #164947: pDestTol2-actinb-kcnj10a-IRES-EGFP
Purpose: Tol2 construct: actinb (actb2) promoter driven zebrafish kcnj10a and EGFP
Depositing lab: GuangJun Zhang. Depositing organization: Purdue University. Publication: Potassium Channel-Associated Bioelectricity of the Dermomyotome Determines Fin Patterning in Zebrafish. Silic MR, Wu Q, Kim BH, Golling G, Chen KH, Freitas R, Chubykin AA, Mittal SK, Zhang G. Genetics. 2020 Aug;215(4):1067-1084. doi: 10.1534/genetics.120.303390. Epub 2020 Jun 16. PubMed 32546498.
Backbone
  Vector backbone: pDestTol2pA2
  Backbone size w/o insert (bp): 4179
  Total vector size (bp): 12496
  Vector type: Tol2 transposon destination vector
Growth in bacteria
  Bacterial resistance: Ampicillin, 100 μg/mL
  Growth temperature: 37°C
  Growth strain: NEB Stable
  Copy number: High Copy
Gene/Insert
  Gene/Insert name: kcnj10a
  Species: D. rerio (zebrafish)
  Insert size (bp): 1282
  Entrez Gene: kcnj10a (a.k.a. Kir4)
  Promoter: actinb (actb2) promoter
  Tag / fusion protein: IRES-EGFP (C terminal on insert)
  Cloning method: Gateway Cloning
  Sequencing primers: 5′ M13R; 3′ T7
Terms and licenses: Academic/Nonprofit Terms; Industry Terms: Not Available to Industry
How to cite: pDestTol2-actinb-kcnj10a-IRES-EGFP was a gift from GuangJun Zhang (Addgene plasmid # 164947 ; http://n2t.net/addgene:164947 ; RRID:Addgene_164947)
