[The description below was written by a language model from this plasmid's Addgene catalogue record and pLannotate feature annotations shown in this document.]
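Description:
pDestTol2-actinb-kcnj10a-IRES-EGFP is a Tol2 transposon expression construct for zebrafish transgenesis, assembled by multisite Gateway cloning into the pDestTol2pA2 destination backbone. It is maintained in E. coli as a high-copy plasmid through a ColE1/pUC-type origin and selected with ampicillin via the β-lactamase gene. A fragment of an M13/f1 phage origin and remnants of a pBluescript-type lac region, with T3 and T7 promoters, are also annotated. The catalogue lists a total size of 12,496 bp, whereas the sequenced record behind the feature table is 12,242 nt, so the two differ slightly.

The payload follows the usual three-entry Gateway layout. The roughly 5.3 kb unannotated interval between attB4 and attB1 is positioned where the catalogue's actinb (actb2) promoter would sit. After attB1 comes the zebrafish kcnj10a coding sequence, which the annotation tool matched by homology to human KCNJ10, an inward-rectifier potassium channel (Kir4). Beyond attB2 lie an EMCV IRES and EGFP, followed by an SV40 polyadenylation signal. Although the catalogue enters IRES-EGFP as a C-terminal tag, the IRES means EGFP is translated separately from the same bicistronic transcript, so fluorescence marks expressing cells without the channel being fused to the reporter. The Tol2 terminal arms are not explicitly annotated. The medaka tyrosinase fragment called next to the cassette probably reflects Tol2-flanking sequence, since the element was originally found in that locus. With Tol2 transposase supplied, the cassette can integrate into the genome. The record describes the construct as driving kcnj10a and EGFP from the actb2 promoter, and the associated work concerns potassium-channel bioelectricity in zebrafish fin patterning.
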