Features (pLannotate 1.2.2; 20 found; start..end, strand, type, name):
    165..185     -  protein_bind   attB2: mutant version of attB; core recombination site for the Gateway® BP reaction BP Clonase™
    189..775     +  misc_feature   IRES2: internal ribosome entry site (IRES) of the encephalomyocarditis virus (EMCV)
    848..1567    +  CDS            EGFP: the original enhanced GFP (Yang et al., 1996) mammalian codon-optimized
   1575..1593    -  promoter       T7 promoter: promoter for bacteriophage T7 RNA polymerase
   1598..1732    -  polyA_signal   SV40 poly(A) signal: SV40 polyadenylation signal
   1755..1838    -  CDS            large T antigen (fragment): large T antigen from SV40 (simian virus 40)
   2404..2444    -  misc_feature   MCS (fragment): pBluescript multiple cloning site
   2457..2475    -  promoter       T3 promoter: promoter for bacteriophage T3 RNA polymerase
   2518..2540    -  protein_bind   lac operator (fragment): The lac repressor binds to the lac operator to inhibit transcription in E. coli. This inhibition can be relieved by adding lactose or isopropyl-β-D-thiogalactopyranoside (IPTG). lac repressor encoded by lacI
   2544..2574    -  promoter       lac promoter: promoter for the E. coli lac operon
   2589..2610    -  protein_bind   CAP binding site: CAP binding activates transcription in the presence of cAMP. E. coli catabolite activator protein
   2623..2715    -  CDS            lacI (fragment): lac repressor; lacI; The lac repressor binds to the lac operator to inhibit transcription in E. coli. This inhibition can be relieved by adding lactose or isopropyl-β-D-thiogalactopyranoside (IPTG).
   2898..3486    -  rep_origin     ori: high-copy-number ColE1/pMB1/pBR322/pUC origin of replication
   3657..4517    -  CDS            AmpR: β-lactamase; bla; confers resistance to ampicillin, carbenicillin, and related antibiotics
   4518..4622    -  promoter       AmpR promoter: bla
   4648..4869    -  rep_origin     M13 ori (fragment) (sequence partly withheld): M13 bacteriophage origin of replication; arrow indicates direction of (+) strand synthesis
   4869..5156    +  CDS            tyr (fragment) (sequence partly withheld): TYRO_ORYLA - Also known as tyro. Experimental evidence at transcript level: Swiss-Prot protein existence level 2. This is a copper-containing oxidase that functions in the formation of pigments such as melanins and other polyphenolic compounds. From Oryzias latipes (Japanese rice fish) (Japanese killifish).
   5738..5758    +  protein_bind   attB4: mutant version of attB; core recombination site for the Gateway® BP reaction BP Clonase™
  11066..11086   +  protein_bind   attB1: mutant version of attB; core recombination site for the Gateway® BP reaction BP Clonase™
  11143..142     +  CDS            KCNJ10 (across the origin): KCJ10_HUMAN - Experimental evidence at protein level: Swiss-Prot protein existence level 1. May be responsible for potassium buffering action of glial cells in the brain. Inward rectifier potassium channels are characterized by a greater tendency to allow potassium to flow into the cell rather than out of it. Their voltage dependence is regulated by the concentration of extracellular potassium; as external potassium is raised, the voltage range of the channel opening shifts to more positive voltages. The inward rectification is mainly due to the blockage of outward current by internal magnesiu
>Addgene plasmid #164947 | pDestTol2-actinb-kcnj10a-IRES-EGFP | addgene full sequence | sequence record 325637 | Addgene NGS Result
TACACAAACACCACAGCATCAAGGCAGCGGAGAAAAAGGGGCGGATACTGAGAAGATGCGATTGGAGGAG
AGCTACTGGGAGGAAAGGGGGCGGGACAGAGGCCGTGTCCGAGATCAGCTTAGCGTACGCATCAGTAACG
TGTAGAAGGGTGGGCGCGCCGACCCAGCTTTCTTGTACAAAGTGGCCGCCCCTCTCCCTCCCCCCCCCCT
AACGTTACTGGCCGAAGCCGCTTGGAATAAGGCCGGTGTGCGTTTGTCTATATGTTATTTTCCACCATAT
TGCCGTCTTTTGGCAATGTGAGGGCCCGGAAACCTGGCCCTGTCTTCTTGACGAGCATTCCTAGGGGTCT
TTCCCCTCTCGCCAAAGGAATGCAAGGTCTGTTGAATGTCGTGAAGGAAGCAGTTCCTCTGGAAGCTTCT
TGAAGACAAACAACGTCTGTAGCGACCCTTTGCAGGCAGCGGAACCCCCCACCTGGCGACAGGTGCCTCT
GCGGCCAAAAGCCACGTGTATAAGATACACCTGCAAAGGCGGCACAACCCCAGTGCCACGTTGTGAGTTG
GATAGTTGTGGAAAGAGTCAAATGGCTCTCCTCAAGCGTATTCAACAAGGGGCTGAAGGATGCCCAGAAG
GTACCCCATTGTATGGGATCTGATCTGGGGCCTCGGTACACATGCTTTACATGTGTTTAGTCGAGGTTAA
AAAAACGTCTAGGCCCCCCGAACCACGGGGACGTGGTTTTCCTTTGAAAAACACGATGATAATATGGCCA
CAACCATGGCTCCAAAGAAGAAGCGTAAGGTAAATCGATCGAATTCAAGGCCTCTCGAGCCTCTAGAAGG
TGGCGGAATGGTGAGCAAGGGCGAGGAGCTGTTCACCGGGGTGGTGCCCATCCTGGTCGAGCTGGACGGC
GACGTAAACGGCCACAAGTTCAGCGTGTCCGGCGAGGGCGAGGGCGATGCCACCTACGGCAAGCTGACCC
TGAAGTTCATCTGCACCACCGGCAAGCTGCCCGTGCCCTGGCCCACCCTCGTGACCACCCTGACCTACGG
CGTGCAGTGCTTCAGCCGCTACCCCGACCACATGAAGCAGCACGACTTCTTCAAGTCCGCCATGCCCGAA
GGCTACGTCCAGGAGCGCACCATCTTCTTCAAGGACGACGGCAACTACAAGACCCGCGCCGAGGTGAAGT
TCGAGGGCGACACCCTGGTGAACCGCATCGAGCTGAAGGGCATCGACTTCAAGGAGGACGGCAACATCCT
GGGGCACAAGCTGGAGTACAACTACAACAGCCACAACGTCTATATCATGGCCGACAAGCAGAAGAACGGC
ATCAAGGTGAACTTCAAGATCCGCCACAACATCGAGGACGGCAGCGTGCAGCTCGCCGACCACTACCAGC
AGAACACCCCCATCGGCGACGGCCCCGTGCTGCTGCCCGACAACCACTACCTGAGCACCCAGTCCGCCCT
GAGCAAAGACCCCAACGAGAAGCGCGATCACATGGTCCTGCTGGAGTTCGTGACCGCCGCCGGGATCACT
CTCGGCATGGACGAGCTGTACAAGTAACTGCAGCCCTATAGTGAGTCGTATTACGTAGATCCAGACATGA
TAAGATACATTGATGAGTTTGGACAAACCACAACTAGAATGCAGTGAAAAAAATGCTTTATTTGTGAAAT
TTGTGATGCTATTGCTTTATTTGTAACCATTATAAGCTGCAATAAACAAGTTAACAACAACAATTGCATT
CATTTTATGTTTCAGGTTCAGGGGGAGGTGTGGGAGGTTTTTTAAAGCAAGTAAAACCTCTACAAATGTG
GTATGGCTGATTATGATCCTCTAGATCAGATCTGCGAAGATACGGCCACGGGTGCTCTTGATCCTGTGGC
TGATTTTGGACTGTGCTGCTCGCAGCTGCTGATGAATCACATACTTCCTCCATTTTCTTCCACTGATTGA
CTGTTATAATTTCCCTAATTTCCAGGTCAAGGTGCTGTGCATTGTGGTAATAGATGTGACATGACGTCAC
TTCCAAAGGACCAATGAACATGTCTGACCAATTTCATATAATGTGAAAACGATTTTCATAGGCAGAATAA
ATAACATTTAAATTAAACTGGGCATCAGCGCAATTCAATTGGTTTGGTAATAGCAAGGGAAAATAGAATG
AAGTGATCTCCAAAAAATAAGTACTTTTTGACTGTAAATAAAATTGTAAGGAGTAAAAAGTACTTTTTTT
TCTAAAAAAATGTAATTAAGTAAAAGTAAAAGTATTGATTTTTAATTGTACTCAAGTAAAGTAAAAATCC
CCAAAAATAATACTTAAGTACAGTAATCAAGTAAAATTACTCAAGTACTTTACACCTCTGGTTCTTGACC
CCCTACCTTCAGCAAGCCCAGCAGATCCACTAGTTCTAGAGCGGCCGCCACCGCGGTGGAGCTCCAGCTT
TTGTTCCCTTTAGTGAGGGTTAATTGCGCGCTTGGCGTAATCATGGTCATAGCTGTTTCCTGTGTGAAAT
TGTTATCCGCTCACAATTCCACACAACATACGAGCCGGAAGCATAAAGTGTAAAGCCTGGGGTGCCTAAT
GAGTGAGCTAACTCACATTAATTGCGTTGCGCTCACTGCCCGCTTTCCAGTCGGGAAACCTGTCGTGCCA
GCTGCATTAATGAATCGGCCAACGCGCGGGGAGAGGCGGTTTGCGTATTGGGCGCTCTTCCGCTTCCTCG
CTCACTGACTCGCTGCGCTCGGTCGTTCGGCTGCGGCGAGCGGTATCAGCTCACTCAAAGGCGGTAATAC
GGTTATCCACAGAATCAGGGGATAACGCAGGAAAGAACATGTGAGCAAAAGGCCAGCAAAAGGCCAGGAA
CCGTAAAAAGGCCGCGTTGCTGGCGTTTTTCCATAGGCTCCGCCCCCCTGACGAGCATCACAAAAATCGA
CGCTCAAGTCAGAGGTGGCGAAACCCGACAGGACTATAAAGATACCAGGCGTTTCCCCCTGGAAGCTCCC
TCGTGCGCTCTCCTGTTCCGACCCTGCCGCTTACCGGATACCTGTCCGCCTTTCTCCCTTCGGGAAGCGT
GGCGCTTTCTCATAGCTCACGCTGTAGGTATCTCAGTTCGGTGTAGGTCGTTCGCTCCAAGCTGGGCTGT
GTGCACGAACCCCCCGTTCAGCCCGACCGCTGCGCCTTATCCGGTAACTATCGTCTTGAGTCCAACCCGG
TAAGACACGACTTATCGCCACTGGCAGCAGCCACTGGTAACAGGATTAGCAGAGCGAGGTATGTAGGCGG
TGCTACAGAGTTCTTGAAGTGGTGGCCTAACTACGGCTACACTAGAAGAACAGTATTTGGTATCTGCGCT
CTGCTGAAGCCAGTTACCTTCGGAAAAAGAGTTGGTAGCTCTTGATCCGGCAAACAAACCACCGCTGGTA
GCGGTGGTTTTTTTGTTTGCAAGCAGCAGATTACGCGCAGAAAAAAAGGATCTCAAGAAGATCCTTTGAT
CTTTTCTACGGGGTCTGACGCTCAGTGGAACGAAAACTCACGTTAAGGCATTTTGGTCATGAGATTATCA
AAAAGGATCTTCACCTAGATCCTTTTAAATTAAAAATGAAGTTTTAAATCAATCTAAAGTATATATGAGT
AAACTTGGTCTGACAGTTACCAATGCTTAATCAGTGAGGCACCTATCTCAGCGATCTGTCTATTTCGTTC
ATCCATAGTTGCCTGACTCCCCGTCGTGTAGATAACTACGATACGGGAGGGCTTACCATCTGGCCCCAGT
GCTGCAATGATACCGCGAGACCCACGCTCACCGGCTCCAGATTTATCAGCAATAAACCAGCCAGCCGGAA
GGGCCGAGCGCAGAAGTGGTCCTGCAACTTTATCCGCCTCCATCCAGTCTATTAATTGTTGCCGGGAAGC
TAGAGTAAGTAGTTCGCCAGTTAATAGTTTGCGCAACGTTGTTGCCATTGCTACAGGCATCGTGGTGTCA
CGCTCGTCGTTTGGTATGGCTTCATTCAGCTCCGGTTCCCAACGATCAAGGCGAGTTACATGATCCCCCA
TGTTGTGCAAAAAAGCGGTTAGCTCCTTCGGTCCTCCGATCGTTGTCAGAAGTAAGTTGGCCGCAGTGTT
ATCACTCATGGTTATGGCAGCACTGCATAATTCTCTTACTGTCATGCCATCCGTAAGATGCTTTTCTGTG
ACTGGTGAGTACTCAACCAAGTCATTCTGAGAATAGTGTATGCGGCGACCGAGTTGCTCTTGCCCGGCGT
CAATACGGGATAATACCGCGCCACATAGCAGAACTTTAAAAGTGCTCATCATTGGAAAACGTTCTTCGGG
GCGAAAACTCTCAAGGATCTTACCGCTGTTGAGATCCAGTTCGATGTAACCCACTCGTGCACCCAACTGA
TCTTCAGCATCTTTTACTTTCACCAGCGTTTCTGGGTGAGCAAAAACAGGAAGGCAAAATGCCGCAAAAA
AGGGAATAAGGGCGACACGGAAATGTTGAATACTCATACTCTTCCTTTTTCAATATTATTGAAGCATTTA
TCAGGGTTATTGTCTCATGAGCGGATACATATTTGAATGTATTTAGAAAAATAAACAAATAGGGGTTCCG
CGCACATTTCCCCGAAAAGTGCCACCTAAATTGTAAGCGTTAATATTTTGTTAAAATTCGCGTTAAATTT
TTGTTAAATCAGCTCATTTTTTAACCAATAGGCCGAAATCGGCAAAATCCCTTATAAATCAAAAGAATAG
ACCGAGATAGGGT
[37 nt withheld, positions 4774-4810]
AAAGAACGTGGACTCCAACGTCAAAGG
[32 nt withheld, positions 4838-4869]
GCTGGCTAAGAACTCATCAGCCTCCCCGGTCCATCTACCCACGTACCAATGCACCAATTGGCCACAATGA
CGGCTACTACATGGTGCCATTCCTTCCTCTTTATAGGAATGGAGACTACCTCCTGTCCAACAATGCTCTT
GGATACGAGTACGCCTACCTGTTGGACCCAGGTCATTGCACAACACCAGAAATGCCCTCTGATCTGCAAA
AGACGTGAATATCTGTTCAGACACCCATATCCACTCTGTTCCACACAGGTCAGAGGTTTGTCCAGGAGTT
CTTGACAGAGGTGTAAAAAGTACTCAAAAATTTTACTCAAGTGAAAGTACAAGTACTTAGGGAAAATTTT
ACTCAATTAAAAGTAAAAGTATCTGGCTAGAATCTTACTTGAGTAAAAGTAAAAAAGTACTCCATTAAAA
TTGTACTTGAGTATTAAGGAAGTAAAAGTAAAAGCAAGAAAGAAAACTAGAGATTCTTGTTTAAGCTTTT
AATCTCAAAAAACATTAAATGAAATGCATACAAGGTTTTATCCTGCTTTAGAACTGTTTGTATTTAATTA
TCAAACTATAAGACAGACAATCTAATGCCAGTACACGCTACTCAAAGTTGTAAAACCTCAGATTTAACTT
CAGTAGAAGCTGATTCTCAAAATTGTTAGTGTCAAGCCTAGCTCTTTTGGGGCTGAAAAGCAATCCTGCA
GTGCTGAAAAGCCTCTCACAGGCAGCCGATGCGGGAAGAGGTGTATTAGTCTTGATAGAGAGGCTGCAAA
TAGCAGGAAACGTGAGCAGAGACTCCCTGGTGTCTGAAACACAGGCCAGATGGGCCCTCGAGCAGGAAAC
AGCTATGACCATGATTACGCCAAGCTATCAACTTTGTATAGAAAAGTTGAAAATTCCAGTTTGAAGAAAC
TTTTCAAGACTCACCTTTTCACTGTTGGTCTTAATTTAGGTTGATTATTTTTGTCAATTTAATAATTACA
TTGTATTGTTCATATTTTATTGTCTTATTGTGGTGTTTTTACAGCTTTTTTATTGTTCTGCTTTGTTACT
GTTTGCCTTGTATGCATTGTAGCGCTTTGGGTCTGAGAAAAGCGCACTATAAATAAACTGTATTATTATT
ATTAGGGATGGACATCACGGTGGCGCGATGGGTGGCACAATTACCTCACAGCAAGTAGGTTGCTGTTTAG
AGCCCCGGCTGGATCAGTTGGCAGTTCTGTGTGGAGTTTGCATGTTCTCCCTGTTCAAGTAGGTTTCCTC
CCGGTGCTCTGGTTTCCCCTCACAAGTCCAAAGACATGATGTATAGGTGAATGGGGTAAGCTAAATTGAC
CATAGTGAGTGTGTGTGTGTGTGTGAATGAGAGTGTATAGGTGTTTCCCAGTGTTAGGTTGCAACTGGAA
GGACATCTGCTGTGTAAAACATATGCAGGATAAGTTGGCGGTTCATTCCCCTATGGTGACCCCTGGTTAA
TTAAAGGACTAAGTTGAAAATGAATGAATGAATGAATGATTAGAGATAAACCGATACCACTTTTTTACAA
ACCGATATGAGTACAAGTATAATAGTTTCTGTTACTCGACAATACTGAGTACCGATTCTGATACTTCTTG
GATTTGGTTTCAATGTAATTAATTTGAAAGAAGGTTTTATTTCTTGCCTGTCGCAAGGATGAACACAAAA
ATCTTTACCAGAAGGATATTTTAAGCTAAGAATATACGCACGTTGTTGACAACCCTGTATCGATTACCGA
TTAAACGTGGACATTTAAAGGATAAGTTATGCTTGCGCCATCACAACTTTACACATTACATGATCAAAGA
TCATATTGAATATTCGGTTTATTCGTCAGAAGCCTATAGATTTGTTAAAAGTGTATTTTATAAACGGATG
GTTTATAAAGACTAAGCTATTAATATATCAGACATTCATTAATACATCAAGACATCGATGTCAGGTAGGA
CAACAAATCACATCCATGTAATGAAATCTTGTTGAGTGGTATTGGTGCGTGGTTTCAGCATTTCATGTGC
AATACGAGTAAGAATATTTTAACCAAGTATCGACCCAAAACCTGATACTGGTATCGGTGCATCCCTTATT
ATTATTATTATCAAAAACACACTTGTTTTATTTATGTGGGTGCCAAACAACAAACTATGAAATGCAGCAT
GACACGCCCAAAAAGTGTTCCTTTGAGAACAACTTCATAAATATGTTTCTTATCATTATGCATGAATGGT
GTACTGGGAGAGCTTTGGTATCAGAATTGAGATAAGAGACTTTGGCATTCTAAAGGACAATGACATTATC
ACACTGACAGTCAACAACACTTTATTGCTCTGGAAATCTTATGTCATGGGGCAAAGCTGAGGTTCATTAG
GACAGTACCTTATTTAGAGATGAATGGGAAGGCTGTAGTGGGCTGCTATCAGGGAAGGGTGGTGGTCCTC
GGGGGAACTATGGACTCACAAAAGCACATCTGCTGTAACAAGATCCCCTGTGCAATCTACAAAAGTTACA
AAGAGAAGCATGGTTGGTTAAAAAATAGAATTGACTGGATATGCTGAATGCATTGTTTGTTGTGTGTTAC
ATCACATTAACCACAGATTGGTGCTAAATATTTGCTTATCTTATAAAAACCTGTGTGTTTATAAAGGGGG
GTGTGGATGGATGCTTGGCATTCTTTGAAAAGATGTTGGGGGATGGAAGGAGGAGACCTTATTGATGAGT
ATCCAGTTTGCAGATAACAAGTTTTTAGACATTCATACTATGATGCTGTTTATGTCTGTTTTTTCTCATT
TTTTCTATACACAAACAGCTATAAAACATTCACTTTTATATCTGATGCTGTATATTAAATTTCGTTGTAT
TTATTCTGTTTGCTCTGTTGGGTCATAGCTAGGGCCAGACAGAATCTGCTGACATTTTTTGCTTTTTCTG
CAGAGAATTTTGTAAACAATCTGTGATTTATGCGAGATTTTTTCGGGAGTATCGTAACTAAAAACTTACT
ATATGAAATAAAAAAAAATAATACCTTTTTAACTTTTAATAAATATATACAATGCAAGTCCACCTAGATC
CAATTATTTGGTCGACAAAGCAAGTCTCTCACATAATATATCTTCTAAAAGACAGAAAACATTACTTTCA
GACCATATTGTAATCAAATGAACACTTTCATATTAGTCAATAATATTACGGAAATGTATTTAAAAACTGA
ATAAACATATATTTACACCTTTGTCTTTATTTCTAGAGTGCTTTTACAATGTAGATTGTGTCAAAGCAGC
TTAACTTAGAGGATTAGTATAGTAAATTGAAACTGTGTCAGTCCATTTTTTAAGAGTTTAAGTTCAGTTC
AGTTTAGTTCAGTGTGAGTTAATTTTTACTGCTGAGAGTCCAAACACTAAAGAGCAAATCCAAATACACA
AGTCAATAAATAAACTCAATGATGGGCTAAAGATCTGGGGAAATCTGCAGATTTCTGTGCGCACAGATTC
TGTGTGGGCCTAGTCATTACCTATACTCAACGTTTACTCTGAGAAACTTCCATATTTTAGAGGTAAAATG
CTCAGAATTGTAAAAAGTCTTGTCAAAATACTTGGAATTTGCCAAAAACAAAATAAAAGTCACATCACCT
CATTGTCCTTGGTATCAGCAAGCACTTTTAACACAATCAGCTGTTTTTGTTTATAACTCCCACTGAAGGC
CATGTGCATTACTCCCAAGTTACACAGTAAAAAGTCACATGTAGTTTATCATGATCACTGCTGCTCAAGC
ACAGCTTTATCTGTTATTCAGTGTGGCAATATCTGAAATGTGTGCAAAATATTATTTATTGTAGCTGATC
ACCAACACTTTCAGTGTTTTTTTTTTCTACTTTTAATGAGAATTATGTTCTTAGGATTTATCCTTATAAA
CCTCTTTAAAAAGAAATGTTATGTCTGCATAGACACGACATGAAATTATGAACAGAAAATTTAACTATTT
AAGATCAAGACTTGACATATAACATTTCTAATGAACATTAAACCTGAGGTAGGCCCACTTGCAAAAATGT
AACTGCTATCACTCACTTTATACATCATTGTGTAACTTGTACACACAAAAATAGTGAAGCAATGTGGCAT
GGAATGCAGGTCCCATTCATTCAAAGTTATTAAAGCACTTTCTTAAAGTGCATTACTACTGAGCTAAGAC
CAGCTAGTTGCTCATACAACATACTACAAGTAGTGTCATCCTAATTTGGATAAAAAAAATGTCCATTTTA
TACATGGAAAAGTACTCATTAGATCCCCCATTGTTTGTATTACGGTATTTCGTGAACACAAGAGGTAAAT
GACCTACAGAGCTGCTGTTGTGTTAGATTGAAAACACAACACAGGATCATGGAGGCATCCATCATTATGA
CGCATTCTGCCACTTGTAACTCTGCACAGACTTTTTGAAAAGTTTAATTGAGTCTTGGCGTTGTCGCAGA
AAAATACGAAAAATTCTGTGTTAAAATTTGCAAATAAAAATTCCAGTTTTATAGGAAATCGCCATGGCCT
TGTTCTTTAACCAGTTAAGCTTCCCCTTCTTTCACTCTCAAGTTGCAAGAAGCAAGTGTAGCAATGTGCA
CGCGACAGCCGGGTGTGTGACGCTGGACCAATCAGAGCACAGAGCTCCGAAAGTTTACCTTTTATGGCTA
GAGCCGGGTATGTGCCGTCATATAAAAGAGCGCGCCCAGCTTTTCAGCCTCACTTTGAGCTCCTCCACAC
GCAGCTAGTGCGGAATATCATCTGCTTGTAACCCATTCTCTTAAGTCGACAACCCCCCAAACCCAAGGTG
AGTTGGTTTTACAGTTTTTAAGCGTTTAATTATAGTTTCTATCTATTAATGTTAAGTAAAATGTGTAAAT
GGATAAATATGATTTGATGAAGTCTTTAGACAGTTCATAACGGTCTCTTTGTAGTTATCTACTAGGTTTG
ATTTATAAGTGGTGGTTCTTTTGATAATCTATGTTACATTTAATAAATATTGGCTGTATCTTAACTTTTT
TGTAGCGTTAGTGGATGTGGCAGGTGAGAATGTCGGTAATTTAACGTGACCAGTCGTAGGCACGACATTG
AACATTGAATAGGCCGGTGTGAAATGGGTGTTAAGTCTTAATATAAAGTTGTGTTCTGGCTAATCTCTCT
TTAACAGCCATAAATGTGATTTTTAACTACAGTTTTGAGGGTGCTGGTGAGCATGTTGCACACTTGATGG
ATAGCCGGCATGGGAAGTTCTTTGTGCAGGCAGTGCTGCAGCAGGGTGTGACCTACTTTAGCTAGCCGGC
TAACCAGCTCTCATCTGATGTAACGTAAACCCCATCAATCTAACATCGGCTCATTCGTGCTTTATAAGAT
CGAAGATCTTGTTATTAGTAACGGGTATTGGCATTTAGTTTTAACTTGGTTAATTTTCTTTTTGTTATGT
GTTCTATTTAAATGTAGCCTGCAGCCCCCTCTGTCTTTAATGAAGCTGAAGATTAACGTTAACGTTAGTG
AAGTGTTGTATCCGCTATGAAAGATTTGAATTTTAGAGGTGTGGTCCACTTTAATAACGGCTGCGGAGTT
CTCTGGCTGCACTTCAGCCGCTGTGACTGTCGAAGCAGAGCCCATCAGTTTTTCAGGATCTCGGTGATTT
TTGAGGCTAGACTATGAACTGAACCGACTGAGAGTGACCGTCCAGAAATGCTTTAGTGTGAAGTCTCCGC
TCACGAGGAGTCCGTGGACTGACTGCAGATCTGTGACGCAGTAACACCCGGCGGCAGACACCCGTTGAAA
TGCGGTTGTGTAATTGATCGCAGGCGAGGGTGGAAGAGGATGTGAAACTTCATTTGTGTAAAATTTAGGG
AGTGGTCCTGGTGTGATGAATGTCGAAATCTGTTCCTTTTTACTGAGCCCTACGACTCTGGCTGAGTGCC
ACACCGCCGGCAGCCGCAAAGCGGCTCAAACCATTGCCTTTTATGGTAATAATGAGAGAATGCAGAGGGA
CTTCCTTTGTCTGGCATATCTGAGGCGCGCGCTGTCACTAGCGCCCACCAGCGGTCAGACTGTAGAATGC
AGAGCAAAACAGGAAGTTGACTCCAGATGGTCACATGCTTGCTGAAACGCCTCTCCCTGGCAGCAGTGCA
ATTCTAACAGTTTCCCTTTCTTTTACAGTTCAGCCTCAAGTTTGTACAAAAAAGCAGGCTCCGCGGCCGC
CCCCTTCACCATGACTTCAGCCACGCCCCCTTCCTCCCGTAGCTCCTCCCCCCAGAAAGTCTGTCACTCC
CAGACACAGACAGATGTCCTGAAGCCCCTCCTTGGTGGCGGAGGGGGCGGAACTTCCACAGGAAACGGCC
CTGCAGCTCTGAGACGCCGGCGACGGGTTTTGTCCAAAGATGGGCGGAGCAACGTTCGAATCGAACACGT
AAGCGGCCGCGGGACACTTTACCTGCGGGACCTGTGGACCACCTTCTTGGACATGCAGTGGCGCTACAAG
CTCTTCCTGTTTTCGGCCACCTTTGCTGGCACCTGGTTTGTCTTTGGGGTCCTGTGGTACTTGGTGGCCC
TCGTGCATGGAGATTTACTAGAGTTTGATCCTCCATCCAACCATACGCCGTGTGTCATGCAGGTTCAGAC
TCTCACCGGAGCGTTTCTTTTCTCTCTGGAATCGCAAACTACGATTGGCTACGGCTTTCGCTGCATTACT
GAGGAATGTCCACTCGCCATCATCCTGCTGATCGTTCAGCTCGTCATCACAATGGTGATGGAGATCTTCA
TCACGGGAACCTTCCTCGCCAAGGTAGCTCGGCCGAAGAAGCGTGGCGAGACGGTGAAGTTCAGTCAGCA
TGCTGTGGTAGCCAATCATGAGGGTCGACCCTGTCTCATGATTAGAGTGGCCAACATGCGCAAGAGCCTG
CTTCTGGGCTGCCAGGTATCAGGTAAGCTACTGCAGACGTCGCAGACTAAAGAGGGGGAGACGGTGCGTC
TGGACCAGAGGAATGTAGCCTTCCAAGTGGACACATCTAGTGACAGTCCCTTTCTCATCCTACCCCTCAC
TTTCTACCATGTGATAGACGACAACAGCCCACTGAGGGCATGGGCCGCCAAAGGTGGTGGGTGGACGGAT
CCTGAACTGGCTGACTTTGAGCTGCTGGTGATCATGAGCGCTACAGTTGAACCGACCTCGGCCACATGTC
AGGTGCGCACCTCATACCTGCCGGACGAGATCCTGTGGGGCTACGAGTTTCCACCCGTCGTCTCTCTCTC
ACCCTCTGGAAAATACGTCGCCGATTTCGCTTTCTTCGACAAGGTTGCCAAGACCAAGACTCCGCCCCTT
TTCAAACAAGCCCCTCCCTCCCA
